>Addgene plasmid #62866 | pJW3.42 | depositor full sequence | sequence record 107360 | pJW3.42 sequence 7254 bps
GCTTGCATGCAACTTCTTTTCTTTTTTTTTCTTTTCTCTCTCCCCCGTTGTTGTCTCACCATATCCGCAA
TGACAAAAAAAATGATGGAAGACACTAAAGGAAAAAATTAACGACAAAGACAGCACCAACAGATGTCGTT
GTTCCAGAGCTGATGAGGGGTATCTTCGAACACACGAAACTTTTTCCTTCCTTCATTCACGCACACTACT
CTCTAATGAGCAACGGTATACGGCCTTCCTTCCAGTTACTTGAATTTGAAATAAAAAAAGTTTGCTGTCT
TGCTATCAAGTATAAATAGACCTGCAATTATTAATCTTTTGTTTCCTCGTCATTGTTCTCGTTCCCTTTC
TTCCTTGTTTCTTTTTCTGCACAATATTTCAAGCTATACCAAGCATACAATCAACTCCAAGCTTGAATTA
ATTCCGGGCGGAATGAAAGCGTTAACGGCCAGGCAACAAGAGGTGTTTGATCTCATCCGTGATCACATCA
GCCAGACAGGTATGCCGCCGACGCGTGCGGAAATCGCGCAGCGTTTGGGGTTCCGTTCCCCAAACGCGGC
TGAAGAACATCTGAAGGCGCTGGCACGCAAAGGCGTTATTGAAATTGTTTCCGGCGCATCACGCGGGATT
CGTCTGTTGCAGGAAGAGGAAGAAGGGTTGCCGCTGGTAGGTCGTGTGGCTGCCGGTGAACCACTTCTGG
CGCAACAGCATATTGAAGGTCATTATCAGGTCGATCCTTCCTTATTCAAGCCGAATGCTGATTTCCTGCT
GCGCGTCAGCGGGATGTCGATGAAAGATATCGGCATTATGGATGGTGACTTGCTGGCAGTGCATAAAACT
CAGGATGTACGTAACGGTCAGGTCGTTGTCGCACGTATTGATGACGAGGTTACCGTTAAGCGCCTGAAAA
AACAGGGCAATAAAGTCGAACTGTTGCCAGAAAATAGCGAGTTTAAACCAATTGTCGTAGATCTTCGTCA
GCAGAGCTTCACCATTGAAGGGCTGGCGGTTGGGGTTATTCGCAACGGCGACTGGCTGGAATTCATGCAC
GGAAGCGGGCACAGTCTAACGGGCGCTCCGCATCAAATTCCGCCGCCACGGACACAGGGAGCCGCCACCG
GTGGCCAACAACTCTCGGCGACAGCTAATCAATTTGTTGATAAAATCGATCCGTTCCATAATAAAAGAGG
AACTTCTAGACGATTGCGCATCAACAACAGCAGCCGATATAATGTTGATTCGGCTCAAGAACTCGTACAA
TTGGCGCTCATCAAAGATACTGCTGCAAATGAGCAACCGGCTCTCGTTATCGAAAAGCTCGTCCAATGTC
AGCACGTATTCGATTTCTATGATCCAGTAGCTCAACTGAAATGCAAAGAAATCAAAAGAGCAGCTCTAAA
TGAGCTCATCGATCACATTACATCGACAAAAGGAGCAATTGTTGAGACAATTTATCCGGCTGTCATTAAA
ATGGTTGCCAAGAATATATTCCGTGTACTTCCACCATCAGAAAATTGTGAATTTGATCCAGAAGAGGATG
AACCGACTTTAGAAGTCTCGTGGCCACATTTACAGCTTGTCTACGAGCTCTTCCTGAGATTCCTTGAGTC
GCCAGATTTCCAAGCTTCAATCGGTAAAAAGTATATTGATCAGAGATTTGTGCTCAAGCTGCTCGATTTA
TTCGATTCGGAGGATCCACGTGAACGAGACTTTTTGAAGACGGTTCTTCATCGTATTTACGGAAAATTTT
TGGGCCTTCGGGCTTTTATTCGCAAACATATCAATAATATGTTTTTGAGATTCGTATACGAAACGGACTC
ATTCAACGGTGTCGGTGAGCTTCTCGAGATTCTTGGCTCAATTATAAACGGATTTGCTCTTCCATTGAAG
CAAGAGCACAAGGTTTTCCTTGTAAAAGTTCTTCTACCATTGCACAAACCGAAATGCTTATCACTGTATC
ATGCACAGCTCGCCTACTGCGTCGTTCAATTCATCGAAAAAGACTCATCACTGACTCCACAAGTTTTTGA
GGCTCTGCTCAAATTTTGGCCTCGAACATGTAGCAGCAAGGAGGTTATGTTCCTGGGTGAAGTGGAGGAA
ATTCTCGACATTATCGAACCGGAACAATTCAAAAAGATTATCGATCCATTATTCCGTCAATTGGCCAAAT
GTGTCAGTAGTCCACATTTTCAAGTTGCTGAACGGGCTCTCTACTTTTGGAATAATGAATATATATTGTC
ATTAATTGAGGATACAAGCAGTTTGGTGATGCCGATTATGTTCCCAGCGCTCTATCGGATTTCCAAAGAG
CACTGGAATCAAACAATTGTTGCACTTGTCTATAATGTACTCAAAACTTTTATGGAAATGAATGGAAAAC
TGTTTGATGAGCTTACTTCTACGTACAAAGGTGAACGATTGCGGGAAAAGCAACGAGAAAAGGATCGTGA
TGCTTTTTGGAAGAAAATGGAAGCTCTTGAATTGAATCCACCGGCTGAAGGAAAAGAAGTGACACCTTCG
TTGTTTCCAGAGAAGTTGACTGATTATTTGAAGAAGGACGGTCCAAATATGACGCCACTGCCAGTTGCAA
CTGCAGGTGGCGGTGATAAATCTCCATCTGTAGTGAAGAAATCGTCAACAGGATCAGAAACGACGACGCC
GGCTAAAAAATAAGTCGACCAACTCGCTCGCCCGGGCCGAACCAGGTGCAGCCAAGCTAATTCCGGGCGA
ATTTCTTATGATTTATGATTTTTATTATTAAATAAGTTATAAAAAAAATAAGTGTATACAAATTTTAAAG
TGACTCTTAGGTTTTAAAACGAAAATTCTTGTTCTTGAGTAACTCTTTCCTGTAGGTCAGGTTGCTTTCT
CAGGTATAGCATGAGGTCGCTCTTATTGACCACACCTCTACCGGCATGCCGGCAAGTGCACAAACAATAC
TTAAATAAATACTACTCAGTAATAACCTATTTCTTAGCATTTTTGACGAAATTTGCTATTTTGTTAGAGT
CTTTTACACCATTTGTCTCCACACCTCCGCTTACATCAACACCAATAACGCCATTTAATCTAAGCGCATC
ACCAACATTTTCTGGCGTCAGTCCACCAGCTAACATAAAATGTAAGCTTTCGGGGCTCTCTTGCCTTCCA
ACCCAGTCAGAAATCGAGTTCCAATCCAAAAGTTCACCTGTCCCACCTGCTTCTGAATCAAACAAGGGAA
TAAACGAATGAGGTTTCTGTGAAGCTGCACTGAGTAGTATGTTGCAGTCTTTTGGAAATACGAGTCTTTT
AATAACTGGCAAACCGAGGAACTCTTGGTATTCTTGCCACGACTCATCTCCATGCAGTTGGACGATATCA
ATGCCGTAATCATTGACCAGAGCCAAAACATCCTCCTTAGGTTGATTACGAAACACGCCAACCAAGTATT
TCGGAGTGCCTGAACTATTTTTATATGCTTTTACAAGACTTGAAATTTTCCTTGCAATAACCGGGTCAAT
TGTTCTCTTTCTATTGGGCACACATATAATACCCAGCAAGTCAGCATCGGAATCTAGAGCACATTCTGCG
GCCTCTGTGCTCTGCAAGCCGCAAACTTTCACCAATGGACCAGAACTACCTGTGAAATTAATAACAGACA
TACTCCAAGCTGCCTTTGTGTGCTTAATCACGTATACTCACGTGCTCAATAGTCACCAATGCCCTCCCTC
TTGGCCCTCTCCTTTTCTTTTTTCGACCGAATTAATTCGTAATCATGTCATAGCTGTTTCCTGTGTGAAA
TTGTTATCCGCTCACAATTCCACACAACATACGAGCCGGAAGCATAAAGTGTAAAGCCTGGGGTGCCTAA
TGAGTGAGCTAACTCACATTAATTGCGTTGCGCTCACTGCCCGCTTTCCAGTCGGGAAACCTGTCGTGCC
AGCTGCATTAATGAATCGGCCAACGCGCGGGGAGAGGCGGTTTGCGTATTGGGCGCTCTTCCGCTTCCTC
GCTCACTGACTCGCTGCGCTCGGTCGTTCGGCTGCGGCGAGCGGTATCAGCTCACTCAAAGGCGGTAATA
CGGTTATCCACAGAATCAGGGGATAACGCAGGAAAGAACATGTGAGCAAAAGGCCAGCAAAAGGCCAGGA
ACCGTAAAAAGGCCGCGTTGCTGGCGTTTTTCCATAGGCTCCGCCCCCCTGACGAGCATCACAAAAATCG
ACGCTCAAGTCAGAGGTGGCGAAACCCGACAGGACTATAAAGATACCAGGCGTTTCCCCCTGGAAGCTCC
CTCGTGCGCTCTCCTGTTCCGACCCTGCCGCTTACCGGATACCTGTCCGCCTTTCTCCCTTCGGGAAGCG
TGGCGCTTTCTCATAGCTCACGCTGTAGGTATCTCAGTTCGGTGTAGGTCGTTCGCTCCAAGCTGGGCTG
TGTGCACGAACCCCCCGTTCAGCCCGACCGCTGCGCCTTATCCGGTAACTATCGTCTTGAGTCCAACCCG
GTAAGACACGACTTATCGCCACTGGCAGCAGCCACTGGTAACAGGATTAGCAGAGCGAGGTATGTAGGCG
GTGCTACAGAGTTCTTGAAGTGGTGGCCTAACTACGGCTACACTAGAAGAACAGTATTTGGTATCTGCGC
TCTGCTGAAGCCAGTTACCTTCGGAAAAAGAGTTGGTAGCTCTTGATCCGGCAAACAAACCACCGCTGGT
AGCGGTGGTTTTTTTGTTTGCAAGCAGCAGATTACGCGCAGAAAAAAAGGATCTCAAGAAGATCCTTTGA
TCTTTTCTACGGGGTCTGACGCTCAGTGGAACGAAAACTCACGTTAAGGGATTTTGGTCATGTGGATGAT
CCAGTTCGATTTATTCAACAAAGCCGCCGTCCCGTCAAGTCAGCGTAATGCTCTGCCAGTGTTACAACCA
ATTAACCAATTCTGATTAGAAAAACTCATCGAGCATCAAATGAAACTGCAATTTATTCATATCAGGATTA
TCAATACCATATTTTTGAAAAAGCCGTTTCTGTAATGAAGGAGAAAACTCACCGAGGCAGTTCCATAGGA
TGGCAAGATCCTGGTATCGGTCTGCGATTCCGACTCGTCCAACATCAATACAACCTATTAATTTCCCCTC
GTCAAAAATAAGGTTATCAAGTGAGAAATCACCATGAGTGACGACTGAATCCGGTGAGAATGGCAAAAGC
TTATGCATTTCTTTCCAGACTTGTTCAACAGGCCAGCCATTACGCTCGTCATCAAAATCACTCGCATCAA
CCAAACCGTTATTCATTCGTGATTGCGCCTGAGCGAGACGAAATACGCGATCGCTGTTAAAAGGACAATT
ACAAACAGGAATCGAATGCAACCGGCGCAGGAACACTGCCAGCGCATCAACAATATTTTCACCTGAATCA
GGATATTCTTCTAATACCTGGAATGCTGTTTTGCCTGGGATCGCAGTGGTGAGTAACCATGCATCATCAG
GAGTACGGATAAAATGCTTGATGGTCGGAAGAGGCATAAATTCCGTCAGCCAGTTTAGTCTGACCATCTC
ATCTGTAACATCATTGGCAACGCTACCTTTGCCATGTTTCAGAAACAACTCTGGCGCATCGGGCTTCCCA
TACAATCGATAGATTGTCGCACCTGATTGCCCGACATTATCGCGAGCCCATTTATACCCATATAAATCAG
CATCCATGTTGGAATTTAATCGCGGCCTCGAGCAAGACGTTTCCCGTTGAATATGGCTCATAACACCCCT
TGTATTACTGTTTATGTAAGCAGACAGTTTTATTGTTCATGATGATATATTTTTATCTTGTGCAATGTAA
CATCAGAGATTTTGAGACACAACGTGGCTTACTAGGATCGATCCGACATGACATTAACCTATAAAAATAG
GCGTATCACGAGGCCCTTTCGTCTCGCGCGTTTCGGTGATGACGGTGAAAACCTCTGACACATGCAGCTC
CCGGAGACGGTCACAGCTTGTCTGTAAGCGGATGCCGGGAGCAGACAAGCCCGTCAGGGCGCGTCAGCGG
GTGTTGGCGGGTGTCGGGGCTGGCTTAACTATGCGGCATCAGAGCAGATTGTACTGAGAGTGCACCATAA
CGCATTTAAGCATAAACACGCACTATGCCGTTCTTCTCATGTATATATATATACAGGCAACACGCAGATA
TAGGTGCGACGTGAACAGTGAGCTGTATGTGCGCAGCTCGCGTTGCATTTTCGGAAGCGCTCGTTTTCGG
AAACGCTTTGAAGTTCCTATTCCGAAGTTCCTATTCTCTAGCTAGAAAGTATAGGAACTTCAGAGCGCTT
TTGAAAACCAAAAGCGCTCTGAAGACGCACTTTCAAAAAACCAAAAACGCACCGGACTGTAACGAGCTAC
TAAAATATTGCGAATACCGCTTCCACAAACATTGCTCAAAAGTATCTCTTTGCTATATATCTCTGTGCTA
TATCCCTATATAACCTACCCATCCACCTTTCGCTCCTTGAACTTGCATCTAAACTCGACCTCTACATTTT
TTATGTTTATCTCTAGTATTACTCTTTAGACAAAAAAATTGTAGTAAGAACTATTCATAGAGTGAATCGA
AAACAATACGAAAATGTAAACATTTCCTATACGTAGTATATAGAGACAAAATAGAAGAAACCGTTCATAA
TTTTCTGACCAATGAAGAATCATCAACGCTATCACTTTCTGTTCACAAAGTATGCGCAATCCACATCGGT
ATAGAATATAATCGGGGATGCCTTTATCTTGAAAAAATGCACCCGCAGCTTCGCTAGTAATCAGTAAACG
CGGGAAGTGGAGTCAGGCTTTTTTTATGGAAGAGAAAATAGACACCAAAGTAGCCTTCTTCTAACCTTAA
CGGACCTACAGTGCAAAAAGTTATCAAGAGACTGCATTATAGAGCGCACAAAGGAGAAAAAAAGTAATCT
AAGATGCTTTGTTAGAAAAATAGCGCTCTCGGGATGCATTTTTGTAGAACAAAAAAGAAGTATAGATTCT
TTGTTGGTAAAATAGCGCTCTCGCGTTGCATTTCTGTTCTGTAAAAATGCAGCTCAGATTCTTTGTTTGA
AAAATTAGCGCTCTCGCGTTGCATTTTTGTTTTACAAAAATGAAGCACAGATTCTTCGTTGGTAAAATAG
CGCTTTCGCGTTGCATTTCTGTTCTGTAAAAATGCAGCTCAGATTCTTTGTTTGAAAAATTAGCGCTCTC
GCGTTGCATTTTTGTTCTACAAAATGAAGCACAGATGCTTCGTT
Features (pLannotate 1.2.2; 15 found; start..end, strand, type, name):
      5..406     +  promoter       ADH1 promoter: S. cerevisiae ADH1; promoter for alcohol dehydrogenase 1
    433..1038    +  CDS            lexA: LEXA_ECOLI - Also known as exrA, spr, tsl, umuA. Experimental evidence at protein level: Swiss-Prot protein existence level 1. Represses a number of genes involved in the response to DNA damage (SOS response), including recA and lexA. Binds to the 16 bp palindromic sequence 5'-CTGTATATATATACAG-3'. In the presence of single- stranded DNA, RecA interacts with LexA causing an autocatalytic cleavage which disrupts the DNA-binding part of LexA, leading to derepression of the SOS regulon and eventually DNA repair. Implicated in hydroxy radical-mediated cell death induced by hydroxyurea treatment (Pu
   1045..2670    +  CDS            pptr-1: 2A51_CAEEL - Experimental evidence at protein level: Swiss-Prot protein existence level 1. Probable regulatory subunit of serine/threonine-protein phosphatase let-92 which negatively regulates the insulin receptor signaling cascade composed of daf-2, age-1, akt-1, akt-2 and sgk-1 by promoting the dephosphorylation of akt-1 on 'Thr-350' (PubMed:19249087). Negatively regulates several functions controlled by the insulin pathway including dauer formation, lifespan, fat storage and stress resistance (PubMed:19249087). Plays a role in the asymmetric segregation of the P granule components during em
   2727..2914    +  terminator     ADH1 terminator: S. cerevisiae ADH1; transcription terminator for the S. cerevisiae alcohol dehydrogenase 1 (ADH1) gene
   2967..3641    -  CDS            TRP1: phosphoribosylanthranilate isomerase, required for tryptophan biosynthesis; S. cerevisiae TRP1; yeast auxotrophic marker
   3642..3743    -  promoter       TRP1 promoter: S. cerevisiae TRP1
   3781..3797    -  protein_bind   lac operator: The lac repressor binds to the lac operator to inhibit transcription in E. coli. This inhibition can be relieved by adding lactose or isopropyl-β-D-thiogalactopyranoside (IPTG). lac repressor encoded by lacI
   3805..3835    -  promoter       lac promoter: promoter for the E. coli lac operon
   3850..3871    -  protein_bind   CAP binding site: CAP binding activates transcription in the presence of cAMP. E. coli catabolite activator protein
   3884..3976    -  CDS            lacI (fragment): lac repressor; lacI; The lac repressor binds to the lac operator to inhibit transcription in E. coli. This inhibition can be relieved by adding lactose or isopropyl-β-D-thiogalactopyranoside (IPTG).
   4159..4747    -  rep_origin     ori: high-copy-number ColE1/pMB1/pBR322/pUC origin of replication
   4916..5731    -  CDS            KanR: aminoglycoside phosphotransferase; aph(3')-Ia; confers resistance to kanamycin in bacteria or G418 (Geneticin®) in eukaryotes
   5903..5938    +  CDS            rop (fragment): Rop protein, which maintains plasmids at low copy number; rop
   6040..6089    +  misc_feature   bom (fragment): basis of mobility region from pBR322
   6090..7254    +  rep_origin     2μ ori: yeast 2μ plasmid origin of replication
