[The description below was written by a language model from this plasmid's Addgene catalogue record and pLannotate feature annotations shown in this document.]
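Description:
pJW3.42 is a yeast two-hybrid bait plasmid of about 7.25 kb, built on the Gateway-compatible pLexA-N destination vector, that expresses the C. elegans protein PPTR-1 fused to the C-terminus of the E. coli LexA protein. It is an E. coli–yeast shuttle vector. In bacteria it replicates from a high-copy ColE1/pUC-type origin and is selected with kanamycin through an aminoglycoside phosphotransferase (KanR) gene. In Saccharomyces cerevisiae it is maintained as an episome by the 2μ origin and selected by complementation of tryptophan auxotrophy with the TRP1 marker, which is driven by its own promoter. The feature table also shows residual backbone fragments (partial lacI, lac promoter/operator with its CAP site, and rop and bom remnants) that have no evident role in the bait function.

The expression cassette consists of the yeast ADH1 promoter, the lexA coding sequence, the pptr-1 open reading frame immediately downstream (roughly 1.6 kb) and the ADH1 terminator. PPTR-1 is annotated as a probable regulatory subunit of the LET-92 serine/threonine protein phosphatase, implicated in insulin-pathway signalling and in asymmetric segregation of P granule components in the embryo. In a LexA-based two-hybrid assay, the LexA moiety tethers the bait to LexA operator sites upstream of reporter genes in the host strain. A prey protein fused to a transcriptional activation domain switches on those reporters only if it binds PPTR-1. The plasmid is therefore suited to screening for or testing PPTR-1 interaction partners, and the associated work concerns phosphorylation-dependent regulation of RNA granule dynamics in C. elegans. The record does not state the cloning method.
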