Addgene plasmid #62866: pJW3.42
Purpose: Yeast two-hybrid bait vector expressing LexA-PPTR-1 fusion
Depositing lab: Geraldine Seydoux. Depositing organization: Johns Hopkins University and School of Medicine. Publication: Regulation of RNA granule dynamics by phosphorylation of serine-rich, intrinsically disordered proteins in C. elegans. Wang JT, Smith J, Chen BC, Schmidt H, Rasoloson D, Paix A, Lambrus BG, Calidas D, Betzig E, Seydoux G. Elife. 2014 Dec 23;4. doi: 10.7554/eLife.04591. PubMed 25535836.
Backbone
  Vector backbone: pLexA-N Gateway compatible destination vector
  Backbone size w/o insert (bp): 5650
  Vector type: Yeast Expression ; two-hybrid bait vector
  Selectable markers: TRP1
Growth in bacteria
  Bacterial resistance: Kanamycin, 50 μg/mL
  Growth temperature: 37°C
  Growth strain: DH5alpha
  Copy number: Unknown
Gene/Insert
  Gene/Insert name: PPTR-1/pLexA-N bait
  Species: C. elegans (nematode)
  Insert size (bp): 1631
  Tag / fusion protein: LexA (N terminal on backbone)
  Cloning method: Unknown
  Sequencing primers: 5′ LexA
Terms and licenses: Academic/Nonprofit Terms; Industry Terms: Not Available to Industry
How to cite: pJW3.42 was a gift from Geraldine Seydoux (Addgene plasmid # 62866 ; http://n2t.net/addgene:62866 ; RRID:Addgene_62866)
