>Addgene plasmid #62866 | pJW3.42 | addgene partial sequence | sequence record 107350 | pHyblex_fwd 5'-agggctggcggttggggttattcgc-3'
GCTGGAATTCATGCACGGAAGCGGGCACAGTCTAACGGGCGCTCCGCATCAAATTCCGCCGCCACGGACA
CAGGGAGCCGCCACCGGTGGCCAACAACTCTCGGCGACAGCTAATCAATTTGTTGATAAAATCGATCCGT
TCCATAATAAAAGAGGAACTTCTAGACGATTGCGCATCAACAACAGCAGCCGATATAATGTTGATTCGGC
TCAAGAACTCGTACAATTGGCGCTCATCAAAGATACTGCTGCAAATGAGCAACCGGCTCTCGTTATCGAA
AAGCTCGTCCAATGTCAGCACGTATTCGATTTCTATGATCCAGTAGCTCAACTGAAATGCAAAGAAATCA
AAAGAGCAGCTCTAAATGAGCTCATCGATCACATTACATCGACAAAAGGAGCAATTGTTGAGACAATTTA
TCCGGCTGTCATTAAAATGGTTGCCAAGAATATATTCCGTGTACTTCCACCATCAGAAAATTGTGAATTT
GATCCAGAAGAGGATGAACCGACTTTAGAAGTCTCGTGGCCACATTTACAGCTTGTCTACGAGCTCTTCC
TGAGATTCCTTGAGTCGCCAGATTTCCAAGCTTCAATCGGTAAAAAGTATATTGATCAGAGATTTGTGCT
CAAGCTGCTCGATTTATTCGATTCGGAGGATCCACGTGAACGAGACTTTTTGAAGACGGTTCTTCATCGT
ATTTACGGAAAATTTTTGGGCCTTCGGGCTTTTATTCGCAAACATATCAATAATATGTTTTTGAGATTCG
TATACGAAACGGACTCATTCAACGGTGTCGGTGAGCTTCTCGAGATTCTTGGCTCAATTATAAACGGATT
TGCTCTTCCATTGAAGCAAGAGCACAAGGTTTTCCTTGTAAAAGTTCTTCTACCATTGCACAAACCGAAA
TGCTTATCACTGTATCATGCACAGCTCGCCTACTGCGTCGTTCAATTCATCGAAAAAGACTCATCACTGA
CTCCACAAGTTTTTGAGGCTCTGCTCAAATTTTGGCCTCGAACATGTAGCAGCAAGGAGGTTATGTTCCT
GGGTGA
