>Addgene plasmid #62866 | pJW3.42 | addgene partial sequence | sequence record 107354 | pHybLex_rev 5'-GAGTCACTTTAAAATTTGTATACAC-3'
ACTTATTTAATAATAAAAATCATAAATCATAAGAAATTCGCCCGGAATTAGCTTGGCTGCACCTGGTTCG
GCCCGGGCGAGCGAGTTGGTCGACTTATTTTTTAGCCGGCGTCGTCGTTTCTGATCCTGTTGACGATTTC
TTCACTACAGATGGAGATTTATCACCGCCACCTGCAGTTGCAACTGGCAGTGGCGTCATATTTGGACCGT
CCTTCTTCAAATAATCAGTCAACTTCTCTGGAAACAACGAAGGTGTCACTTCTTTTCCTTCAGCCGGTGG
ATTCAATTCAAGAGCTTCCATTTTCTTCCAAAAAGCATCACGATCCTTTTCTCGTTGCTTTTCCCGCAAT
CGTTCACCTTTGTACGTAGAAGTAAGCTCATCAAACAGTTTTCCATTCATTTCCATAAAAGTTTTGAGTA
CATTATAGACAAGTGCAACAATTGTTTGATTCCAGTGCTCTTTGGAAATCCGATAGAGCGCTGGGAACAT
AATCGGCATCACCAAACTGCTTGTATCCTCAATTAATGACAATATATATTCATTATTCCAAAAGTAGAGA
GCCCGTTCAGCAACTTGAAAATGTGGACTACTGACACATTTGGCCAATTGACGGAATAATGGATCGATAA
TCTTTTTGAATTGTTCCGGTTCGATAATGTCGAGAATTTCCTCCACTTCACCCAGGAACATAACCTCCTT
GCTGCTACATGTTCGAGGCCAAAATTTGAGCAGAGCCTCAAAAACTTGTGGAGTCAGTGATGAGTCTTTT
TCGATGAATTGAACGACGCAGTAGGCGAGCTGTGCATGATACAGTGATAAGCATTTCGGTTTGTGCAATG
GTAGAAGAACTTTTACAAGGAAAACCTTGTGCTCTTGCTTCAATGGAAGAGCAAATCCGTTTATAATTGA
GCCAAGAATCTCGAGAAGCTCACCGACACCGTTGAATGAGTCCGTTTCGTATACGAATCTCAAAAACATA
TTATTGATATGTTTGCGAATAAAAGCCCGAAGGCCCAAAAATTTTCCGTAAATACGATGAAGAACCGTCT
TCAAAA
