>Addgene plasmid #62866 | pJW3.42 | addgene partial sequence | sequence record 107361 | yADH1-F 5'-ATACGGCCTTCCTTCCAGTT-3'
AAGTTTGCTGTCTTGCTATCAAGTATAAATAGACCTGCAATTATTAATCTTTTGTTTCCTCGTCATTGTT
CTCGTTCCCTTTCTTCCTTGTTTCTTTTTCTGCACAATATTTCAAGCTATACCAAGCATACAATCAACTC
CAAGCTTGAATTAATTCCGGGCGGAATGAAAGCGTTAACGGCCAGGCAACAAGAGGTGTTTGATCTCATC
CGTGATCACATCAGCCAGACAGGTATGCCGCCGACGCGTGCGGAAATCGCGCAGCGTTTGGGGTTCCGTT
CCCCAAACGCGGCTGAAGAACATCTGAAGGCGCTGGCACGCAAAGGCGTTATTGAAATTGTTTCCGGCGC
ATCACGCGGGATTCGTCTGTTGCAGGAAGAGGAAGAAGGGTTGCCGCTGGTAGGTCGTGTGGCTGCCGGT
GAACCACTTCTGGCGCAACAGCATATTGAAGGTCATTATCAGGTCGATCCTTCCTTATTCAAGCCGAATG
CTGATTTCCTGCTGCGCGTCAGCGGGATGTCGATGAAAGATATCGGCATTATGGATGGTGACTTGCTGGC
AGTGCATAAAACTCAGGATGTACGTAACGGTCAGGTCGTTGTCGCACGTATTGATGACGAGGTTACCGTT
AAGCGCCTGAAAAAACAGGGCAATAAAGTCGAACTGTTGCCAGAAAATAGCGAGTTTAAACCAATTGTCG
TAGATCTTCGTCAGCAGAGCTTCACCATTGAAGGGCTGGCGGTTGGGGTTATTCGCAACGGCGACTGGCT
GGAATTCATGCACGGAAGCGGGCACAGTCTAACGGGCGCTCCGCATCAAATTCCGCCGCCACGGACACAG
GGAGCCGCCACCGGTGGCCAACAACTCTCGGCGACAGCTAATCAATTTGTTGATAAAATCGATCCGTTCC
ATAATAAAAGAGGAACTTCTAGACGATTGCGCATCAACAACAGCAGCCGATATAATGTTGATTCGGCTCA
AGAACTCGTACAATTGGCGCTCATCAAAGATACTGCTGCAAATGAGCAACCGGCTCTCGTTATCGAAAAG
CTCGTCCAATGTCAGCACGTATTCGATTTCTATGATCCAGTAGCTCAACTGAAATGCAAAGAAATCAAAA
GAGCAGCTCTAAATGAGCTC
