>Addgene plasmid #62866 | pJW3.42 | addgene partial sequence | sequence record 107370 | pUC-4 5'-CAGTGAGCGAGGAAGCGGAAGAGCGCCCAA-3'
GCAAACCGCCTCTCCCCGCGCGTTGGCCGATTCATTAATGCAGCTGGCACGACAGGTTTCCCGACTGGAA
AGCGGGCAGTGAGCGCAACGCAATTAATGTGAGTTAGCTCACTCATTAGGCACCCCAGGCTTTACACTTT
ATGCTTCCGGCTCGTATGTTGTGTGGAATTGTGAGCGGATAACAATTTCACACAGGAAACAGCTATGACA
TGATTACGAATTAATTCGGTCGAAAAAAGAAAAGGAGAGGGCCAAGAGGGAGGGCATTGGTGACTATTGA
GCACGTGAGTATACGTGATTAAGCACACAAAGGCAGCTTGGAGTATGTCTGTTATTAATTTCACAGGTAG
TTCTGGTCCATTGGTGAAAGTTTGCGGCTTGCAGAGCACAGAGGCCGCAGAATGTGCTCTAGATTCCGAT
GCTGACTTGCTGGGTATTATATGTGTGCCCAATAGAAAGAGAACAATTGACCCGGTTATTGCAAGGAAAA
TTTCAAGTCTTGTAAAAGCATATAAAAATAGTTCAGGCACTCCGAAATACTTGGTTGGCGTGTTTCGTAA
TCAACCTAAGGAGGATGTTTTGGCTCTGGTCAATGATTACGGCATTGATATCGTCCAACTGCATGGAGAT
GAGTCGTGGCAAGAATACCAAGAGTTCCTCGGTTTGCCAGTTATTAAAAGACTCGTATTTCCAAAAGACT
GCAACATACTACTCAGTGCAGCTTCACAGAAACCTCATTCGTTTATTCCCTTGTTTGATTCAGAAGCAGG
TGGGACAGGTGAACTTTTGGATTGGAACTCGATTTCTGACTGGGTTGGAAGGCAAGAGAGCCCCGAAAGC
TTACATTTTATGTTAGCTGGTGGACTGACGCCAGAAAATGTTGGTGATGCGCTTAGATTAAATGGCGTTA
TTGGTGTTGATGTAAGCGGAGGTGTGGAGACAAATGGTGTAAAAGACTCTAACAAAATAGCAAATTTCGT
CAAAAATGCTAAGAAATAGGTTATTACTGAGTAGTATTTATTTAAGTATTGTTTGTGCACTTGCCGGCAT
GCCGGTAGAGGTGTGGTCAATAAGAGCGACCTCATGCTATACCTGAGAA
