>Addgene plasmid #62866 | pJW3.42 | addgene partial sequence | sequence record 107372 | pRSII-F1 5'-CGGCATCAGAGCAGATTGTAC-3'
ACGCATTTAAGCATAAACACGCACTATGCCGTTCTTCTCATGTATATATATATACAGGCAACACGCAGAT
ATAGGTGCGACGTGAACAGTGAGCTGTATGTGCGCAGCTCGCGTTGCATTTTCGGAAGCGCTCGTTTTCG
GAAACGCTTTGAAGTTCCTATTCCGAAGTTCCTATTCTCTAGCTAGAAAGTATAGGAACTTCAGAGCGCT
TTTGAAAACCAAAAGCGCTCTGAAGACGCACTTTCAAAAAACCAAAAACGCACCGGACTGTAACGAGCTA
CTAAAATATTGCGAATACCGCTTCCACAAACATTGCTCAAAAGTATCTCTTTGCTATATATCTCTGTGCT
ATATCCCTATATAACCTACCCATCCACCTTTCGCTCCTTGAACTTGCATCTAAACTCGACCTCTACATTT
TTTATGTTTATCTCTAGTATTACTCTTTAGACAAAAAAATTGTAGTAAGAACTATTCATAGAGTGAATCG
AAAACAATACGAAAATGTAAACATTTCCTATACGTAGTATATAGAGACAAAATAGAAGAAACCGTTCATA
ATTTTCTGACCAATGAAGAATCATCAACGCTATCACTTTCTGTTCACAAAGTATGCGCAATCCACATCGG
TATAGAATATAATCGGGGATGCCTTTATCTTGAAAAAATGCACCCGCAGCTTCGCTAGTAATCAGTAAAC
GCGGGAAGTGGAGTCAGGCTTTTTTTATGGAAGAGAAAATAGACACCAAAGTAGCCTTCTTCTAACCTTA
ACGGACCTACAGTGCAAAAAGTTATCAAGAGACTGCATTATAGAGCGCACAAAGGAGAAAAAAAGTAATC
TAAGATGCTTTGTTAGAAAAATAGCGCTCTCGGGATGCATTTTTGTAGAACAAAAAAGAAGTATAGATTC
TTTGTTGGTAAAATAGCGCTCTCGCGTTGCATTTCTGTTCTGTAAAAATGCAGCTCAGATTCTTTGTTTG
AAAAATTAGCGCTCTCGCGTTGCATTTTTGTTTTACAAAAATGAAGCACAGATTCTTCGTTGGTAAAATA
GCGCTTTCGCGTTGCATTTCTGTTCTGTAAAAATGCAGCTCAGATTCTTTGTTTGAAAAATTAGCGCTCT
CGCGT
